Addgene plasmid #212713: pMAL-TEV2-Ubc7-His6
Purpose: Bacterial expression of MBP-Ubc7-His6, MBP-tag cleavable with TEV-protease
Depositing lab: Helle Ulrich. Depositing organization: Institut fuer Molekulare Biologie (IMB Mainz). Publication: Ubiquiton-An inducible, linkage-specific polyubiquitylation tool. Renz C, Asimaki E, Meister C, Albanese V, Petriukov K, Krapoth NC, Wegmann S, Wollscheid HP, Wong RP, Fulzele A, Chen JX, Leon S, Ulrich HD. Mol Cell. 2024 Jan 18;84(2):386-400.e11. doi: 10.1016/j.molcel.2023.11.016. Epub 2023 Dec 15. PubMed 38103558.
Backbone
  Vector backbone: pMAL
  Vector type: Bacterial Expression
Growth in bacteria
  Bacterial resistance: Ampicillin, 100 μg/mL
  Growth temperature: 37°C
  Growth strain: Top10
  Copy number: High Copy
Gene/Insert
  Gene/Insert name: Ubc7
  Species: S. cerevisiae (budding yeast)
  Tag / fusion protein: MBP-TEV2 (N terminal on insert); 6xHis (C terminal on insert)
  Cloning method: Restriction Enzyme; 5′ cloning site unknown (unknown if destroyed)
Terms and licenses: Academic/Nonprofit Terms; Industry Terms: Not Available to Industry
Depositor comments: pHU3365
How to cite: pMAL-TEV2-Ubc7-His6 was a gift from Helle Ulrich (Addgene plasmid # 212713 ; http://n2t.net/addgene:212713 ; RRID:Addgene_212713)
