[The description below was written by a language model from this plasmid's Addgene catalogue record and pLannotate feature annotations shown in this document.]
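Description:
pMAL-TEV2-Ubc7-His6 is a 7.2 kb bacterial expression plasmid built on the pMAL backbone for producing the budding yeast ubiquitin-conjugating enzyme Ubc7 in E. coli as a doubly tagged fusion protein. It is maintained through a ColE1/pMB1-type origin and selected with ampicillin via the β-lactamase gene. The catalogue entry lists it as high copy, although the feature table also shows the pBR322-derived bom region and the rop gene, which normally moderates copy number. An M13 phage origin is present as well, a standard pMAL element that allows single-stranded DNA production.

Expression is driven by the strong hybrid tac promoter followed by a lac operator. The plasmid carries its own lacI gene under the up-mutated lacIq promoter, so transcription is repressed until it is induced with IPTG. The open reading frame begins with a maltose-binding protein gene lacking its signal sequence, so the fusion stays in the cytosol. This is followed by a linker that, according to the record, contains a TEV protease recognition element ("TEV2"), which is not separately annotated in the feature table. Next come the S. cerevisiae UBC7 coding sequence and a C-terminal 6xHis tag. A residual lacZα fragment from the backbone lies downstream, and the rrnB T1 and T2 terminators end transcription.

This arrangement allows affinity capture through either MBP or the His tag, and TEV cleavage then removes the MBP moiety to leave Ubc7-His6. Ubc7 is an E2 enzyme that works with the Doa10 and Hrd1 ligases in ER-associated degradation. The recombinant protein is suited to in vitro ubiquitylation work, consistent with the associated study on an inducible, linkage-specific polyubiquitylation tool.
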