Features (pLannotate 1.2.2; 20 found; start..end, strand, type, name):
      3..80      +  promoter       lacIq promoter: lacI (mutant); In the lacIq allele, a single base change in the promoter boosts expression of the lacI gene about 10-fold.
     81..1163    +  CDS            lacI: lac repressor; lacI; The lac repressor binds to the lac operator to inhibit transcription in E. coli. This inhibition can be relieved by adding lactose or isopropyl-β-D-thiogalactopyranoside (IPTG).
   1176..1197    +  protein_bind   CAP binding site: CAP binding activates transcription in the presence of cAMP. E. coli catabolite activator protein
   1216..1233    +  promoter       tet promoter (fragment): E. coli promoter for tetracycline efflux protein gene
   1406..1434    +  promoter       tac promoter: strong E. coli promoter; hybrid between the trp and lac UV5 promoters
   1442..1458    +  protein_bind   lac operator: The lac repressor binds to the lac operator to inhibit transcription in E. coli. This inhibition can be relieved by adding lactose or isopropyl-β-D-thiogalactopyranoside (IPTG). lac repressor encoded by lacI
   1528..2628    +  CDS            MBP: maltose binding protein from E. coli; malE (mutated); This version of the gene does not encode a signal sequence, so MBP will remain in the cytosol.
   2746..3240    +  CDS            UBC7: UBC7_YEAST - Also known as QRI8. Experimental evidence at protein level: Swiss-Prot protein existence level 1. Catalyzes the covalent attachment of ubiquitin to other proteins. Functions in degradation of misfolded or regulated proteins localized in the endoplasmic reticulum (ER) lumen or membrane via the ubiquitin-proteasome system. Cognate E2 conjugating enzyme for the DOA10 ubiquitin ligase complex, which is part of the ERAD-C pathway responsible for the rapid degradation of membrane proteins with misfolded cytoplasmic domains, and of the HRD1 ubiquitin ligase complex, which is part of the
   3262..3279    +  CDS            7xHis (fragment): 6xHis affinity tag
   3289..3443    +  CDS            lacZα (fragment): LacZα fragment of β-galactosidase; lacZ fragment
   3536..3651    +  ncRNA          5S rRNA: Accession: RF00001 - 5S ribosomal RNA
   3655..3741    +  terminator     rrnB T1 terminator: Escherichia coli rrnB; transcription terminator T1 from the E. coli rrnB gene
   3833..3860    +  terminator     rrnB T2 terminator: transcription terminator T2 from the E. coli rrnB gene
   3879..3970    +  promoter       AmpR promoter: bla
   3971..4831    +  CDS            AmpR: β-lactamase; bla; confers resistance to ampicillin, carbenicillin, and related antibiotics
   4873..5386    -  rep_origin     M13 ori (sequence partly withheld): M13 bacteriophage origin of replication; arrow indicates direction of (+) strand synthesis
   5497..6085    +  rep_origin     ori: high-copy-number ColE1/pMB1/pBR322/pUC origin of replication
   6271..6411    -  misc_feature   bom: basis of mobility region from pBR322
   6513..6704    -  CDS            rop: Rop protein, which maintains plasmids at low copy number; rop
   6721..7101    +  CDS            YPB1_ECOLX: Protein predicted: Swiss-Prot protein existence level 4. From Escherichia coli.
>Addgene plasmid #212713 | pMAL-TEV2-Ubc7-His6 | addgene full sequence | sequence record 418755 | Addgene NGS Result
CCGACACCATCGAATGGTGCAAAACCTTTCGCGGTATGGCATGATAGCGCCCGGAAGAGAGTCAATTCAG
GGTGGTGAATGTGAAACCAGTAACGTTATACGATGTCGCAGAGTATGCCGGTGTCTCTTATCAGACCGTT
TCCCGCGTGGTGAACCAGGCCAGCCACGTTTCTGCGAAAACGCGGGAAAAAGTGGAAGCGGCGATGGCGG
AGCTGAATTACATTCCCAACCGCGTGGCACAACAACTGGCGGGCAAACAGTCGTTGCTGATTGGCGTTGC
CACCTCCAGTCTGGCCCTGCACGCGCCGTCGCAAATTGTCGCGGCGATTAAATCTCGCGCCGATCAACTG
GGTGCCAGCGTGGTGGTGTCGATGGTAGAACGAAGCGGCGTCGAAGCCTGTAAAGCGGCGGTGCACAATC
TTCTCGCGCAACGCGTCAGTGGGCTGATCATTAACTATCCGCTGGATGACCAGGATGCCATTGCTGTGGA
AGCTGCCTGCACTAATGTTCCGGCGTTATTTCTTGATGTCTCTGACCAGACACCCATCAACAGTATTATT
TTCTCCCATGAAGACGGTACGCGACTGGGCGTGGAGCATCTGGTCGCATTGGGTCACCAGCAAATCGCGC
TGTTAGCGGGCCCATTAAGTTCTGTCTCGGCGCGTCTGCGTCTGGCTGGCTGGCATAAATATCTCACTCG
CAATCAAATTCAGCCGATAGCGGAACGGGAAGGCGACTGGAGTGCCATGTCCGGTTTTCAACAAACCATG
CAAATGCTGAATGAGGGCATCGTTCCCACTGCGATGCTGGTTGCCAACGATCAGATGGCGCTGGGCGCAA
TGCGCGCCATTACCGAGTCCGGGCTGCGCGTTGGTGCGGATATCTCGGTAGTGGGATACGACGATACCGA
AGACAGCTCATGTTATATCCCGCCGTTAACCACCATCAAACAGGATTTTCGCCTGCTGGGGCAAACCAGC
GTGGACCGCTTGCTGCAACTCTCTCAGGGCCAGGCGGTGAAGGGCAATCAGCTGTTGCCCGTCTCACTGG
TGAAAAGAAAAACCACCCTGGCGCCCAATACGCAAACCGCCTCTCCCCGCGCGTTGGCCGATTCATTAAT
GCAGCTGGCACGACAGGTTTCCCGACTGGAAAGCGGGCAGTGAGCGCAACGCAATTAATGTAAGTTAGCT
CACTCATTAGGCACAATTCTCATGTTTGACAGCTTATCATCGACTGCACGGTGCACCAATGCTTCTGGCG
TCAGGCAGCCATCGGAAGCTGTGGTATGGCTGTGCAGGTCGTAAATCACTGCATAATTCGTGTCGCTCAA
GGCGCACTCCCGTTCTGGATAATGTTTTTTGCGCCGACATCATAACGGTTCTGGCAAATATTCTGAAATG
AGCTGTTGACAATTAATCATCGGCTCGTATAATGTGTGGAATTGTGAGCGGATAACAATTTCACACAGGA
AACAGCCAGTCCGTTTAGGTGTTTTCACGAGCACTTCACCAACAAGGACCATAGATTATGAAAACTGAAG
AAGGTAAACTGGTAATCTGGATTAACGGCGATAAAGGCTATAACGGTCTCGCTGAAGTCGGTAAGAAATT
CGAGAAAGATACCGGAATTAAAGTCACCGTTGAGCATCCGGATAAACTGGAAGAGAAATTCCCACAGGTT
GCGGCAACTGGCGATGGCCCTGACATTATCTTCTGGGCACACGACCGCTTTGGTGGCTACGCTCAATCTG
GCCTGTTGGCTGAAATCACCCCGGACAAAGCGTTCCAGGACAAGCTGTATCCGTTTACCTGGGATGCCGT
ACGTTACAACGGCAAGCTGATTGCTTACCCGATCGCTGTTGAAGCGTTATCGCTGATTTATAACAAAGAT
CTGCTGCCGAACCCGCCAAAAACCTGGGAAGAGATCCCGGCGCTGGATAAAGAACTGAAAGCGAAAGGTA
AGAGCGCGCTGATGTTCAACCTGCAAGAACCGTACTTCACCTGGCCGCTGATTGCTGCTGACGGGGGTTA
TGCGTTCAAGTATGAAAACGGCAAGTACGACATTAAAGACGTGGGCGTGGATAACGCTGGCGCGAAAGCG
GGTCTGACCTTCCTGGTTGACCTGATTAAAAACAAACACATGAATGCAGACACCGATTACTCCATCGCAG
AAGCTGCCTTTAATAAAGGCGAAACAGCGATGACCATCAACGGCCCGTGGGCATGGTCCAACATCGACAC
CAGCAAAGTGAATTATGGTGTAACGGTACTGCCGACCTTCAAGGGTCAACCATCCAAACCGTTCGTTGGC
GTGCTGAGCGCAGGTATTAACGCCGCCAGTCCGAACAAAGAGCTGGCAAAAGAGTTCCTCGAAAACTATC
TGCTGACTGATGAAGGTCTGGAAGCGGTTAATAAAGACAAACCGCTGGGTGCCGTAGCGCTGAAGTCTTA
CGAGGAAGAGTTGGCGAAAGATCCACGTATTGCCGCCACCATGGAAAACGCCCAGAAAGGTGAAATCATG
CCGAACATCCCGCAGATGTCCGCTTTCTGGTATGCCGTGCGTACTGCGGTGATCAACGCCGCCAGCGGTC
GTCAGACTGTCGATGAAGCCCTGAAAGACGCGCAGACTAATTCGAATTTCGAGGAAAATTTATATTTTCA
AAGCGGCACCGTGGATGCCGGCGCCGATGCCGGCAAGCCCCGGCCCGGCAGCAGCGAGAACCTGTACTTC
CAGGGCGGCCGGCCAATGTCGAAAACCGCTCAGAAACGTCTCCTCAAGGAGCTTCAACAGTTAATTAAAG
ATTCTCCACCTGGTATAGTGGCTGGTCCCAAATCGGAGAATAACATATTCATTTGGGACTGCCTAATTCA
AGGGCCTCCAGATACGCCATACGCTGATGGTGTTTTTAATGCTAAGCTAGAGTTTCCTAAAGACTATCCG
TTATCTCCACCTAAACTTACTTTCACACCCAGCATACTACATCCAAATATTTATCCAAATGGGGAAGTGT
GCATATCCATTCTACACTCCCCTGGTGATGATCCTAACATGTACGAATTAGCGGAAGAAAGATGGTCGCC
AGTGCAAAGTGTAGAAAAAATTCTATTAAGTGTTATGAGCATGTTGAGTGAGCCCAATATCGAAAGTGGT
GCCAACATTGATGCTTGCATCTTGTGGAGAGATAATAGACCTGAATTTGAGAGACAGGTAAAGTTATCCA
TTTTGAAATCATTAGGATTCGGGCGCGCCGAATCCAGATCTCATCACCATCACCATCACTAAGCTTGGCA
CTGGCCGTCGTTTTACAACGTCGTGACTGGGAAAACCCTGGCGTTACCCAACTTAATCGCCTTGCAGCAC
ATCCCCCTTTCGCCAGCTGGCGTAATAGCGAAGAGGCCCGCACCGATCGCCCTTCCCAACAGTTGCGCAG
CCTGAATGGCGAATGGCAGCTTGGCTGTTTTGGCGGATGAGATAAGATTTTCAGCCTGATACAGATTAAA
TCAGAACGCAGAAGCGGTCTGATAAAACAGAATTTGCCTGGCGGCAGTAGCGCGGTGGTCCCACCTGACC
CCATGCCGAACTCAGAAGTGAAACGCCGTAGCGCCGATGGTAGTGTGGGGTCTCCCCATGCGAGAGTAGG
GAACTGCCAGGCATCAAATAAAACGAAAGGCTCAGTCGAAAGACTGGGCCTTTCGTTTTATCTGTTGTTT
GTCGGTGAACGCTCTCCTGAGTAGGACAAATCCGCCGGGAGCGGATTTGAACGTTGCGAAGCAACGGCCC
GGAGGGTGGCGGGCAGGACGCCCGCCATAAACTGCCAGGCATCAAATTAAGCAGAAGGCCATCCTGACGG
ATGGCCTTTTTGCGTTTCTACAAACTCTTTTGTTTATTTTTCTAAATACATTCAAATATGTATCCGCTCA
TGAGACAATAACCCTGATAAATGCTTCAATAATATTGAAAAAGGAAGAGTATGAGTATTCAACATTTCCG
TGTCGCCCTTATTCCCTTTTTTGCGGCATTTTGCCTTCCTGTTTTTGCTCACCCAGAAACGCTGGTGAAA
GTAAAAGATGCTGAAGATCAGTTGGGTGCACGAGTGGGTTACATCGAACTGGATCTCAACAGCGGTAAGA
TCCTTGAGAGTTTTCGCCCCGAAGAACGTTTCCCAATGATGAGCACTTTTAAAGTTCTGCTATGTGGCGC
GGTATTATCCCGTGTTGACGCCGGGCAAGAGCAACTCGGTCGCCGCATACACTATTCTCAGAATGACTTG
GTTGAGTACTCACCAGTCACAGAAAAGCATCTTACGGATGGCATGACAGTAAGAGAATTATGCAGTGCTG
CCATAACCATGAGTGATAACACTGCGGCCAACTTACTTCTGACAACGATCGGAGGACCGAAGGAGCTAAC
CGCTTTTTTGCACAACATGGGGGATCATGTAACTCGCCTTGATCGTTGGGAACCGGAGCTGAATGAAGCC
ATACCAAACGACGAGCGTGACACCACGATGCCTGTAGCAATGGCAACAACGTTGCGCAAACTATTAACTG
GCGAACTACTTACTCTAGCTTCCCGGCAACAATTAATAGACTGGATGGAGGCGGATAAAGTTGCAGGACC
ACTTCTGCGCTCGGCCCTTCCGGCTGGCTGGTTTATTGCTGATAAATCTGGAGCCGGTGAGCGTGGGTCT
CGCGGTATCATTGCAGCACTGGGGCCAGATGGTAAGCCCTCCCGTATCGTAGTTATCTACACGACGGGGA
GTCAGGCAACTATGGATGAACGAAATAGACAGATCGCTGAGATAGGTGCCTCACTGATTAAGCATTGGTA
ACTGTCAGACCAAGTTTACTCATATATACTTTAGATTGATT
[38 nt withheld, positions 4872-4909]
A
[37 nt withheld, positions 4911-4947]
ATTTTGTTAAAATTCGCGTTAAATTTTTGTTAAATCAGCTCATTTTTTAACCAATAGGCCGAAATCGGCA
AAATCCCTTATAAATCAAAAGAATAGCCCGAGATAGGGT
[37 nt withheld, positions 5057-5093]
AAAGAACGTGGACTCCAACGTCAAAGG
[141 nt withheld, positions 5121-5261]
G
[125 nt withheld, positions 5263-5387]
AAAGGATCTAGGTGAAGATCCTTTTTGATAATCTCATGACCAAAATCCCTTAACGTGAGTTTTCGTTCCA
CTGAGCGTCAGACCCCGTAGAAAAGATCAAAGGATCTTCTTGAGATCCTTTTTTTCTGCGCGTAATCTGC
TGCTTGCAAACAAAAAAACCACCGCTACCAGCGGTGGTTTGTTTGCCGGATCAAGAGCTACCAACTCTTT
TTCCGAAGGTAACTGGCTTCAGCAGAGCGCAGATACCAAATACTGTCCTTCTAGTGTAGCCGTAGTTAGG
CCACCACTTCAAGAACTCTGTAGCACCGCCTACATACCTCGCTCTGCTAATCCTGTTACCAGTGGCTGCT
GCCAGTGGCGATAAGTCGTGTCTTACCGGGTTGGACTCAAGACGATAGTTACCGGATAAGGCGCAGCGGT
CGGGCTGAACGGGGGGTTCGTGCACACAGCCCAGCTTGGAGCGAACGACCTACACCGAACTGAGATACCT
ACAGCGTGAGCTATGAGAAAGCGCCACGCTTCCCGAAGGGAGAAAGGCGGACAGGTATCCGGTAAGCGGC
AGGGTCGGAACAGGAGAGCGCACGAGGGAGCTTCCAGGGGGAAACGCCTGGTATCTTTATAGTCCTGTCG
GGTTTCGCCACCTCTGACTTGAGCGTCGATTTTTGTGATGCTCGTCAGGGGGGCGGAGCCTATGGAAAAA
CGCCAGCAACGCGGCCTTTTTACGGTTCCTGGCCTTTTGCTGGCCTTTTGCTCACATGTTCTTTCCTGCG
TTATCCCCTGATTCTGTGGATAACCGTATTACCGCCTTTGAGTGAGCTGATACCGCTCGCCGCAGCCGAA
CGACCGAGCGCAGCGAGTCAGTGAGCGAGGAAGCGGAAGAGCGCCTGATGCGGTATTTTCTCCTTACGCA
TCTGTGCGGTATTTCACACCGCATATGGTGCACTCTCAGTACAATCTGCTCTGATGCCGCATAGTTAAGC
CAGTATACACTCCGCTATCGCTACGTGACTGGGTCATGGCTGCGCCCCGACACCCGCCAACACCCGCTGA
CGCGCCCTGACGGGCTTGTCTGCTCCCGGCATCCGCTTACAGACAAGCTGTGACCGTCTCCGGGAGCTGC
ATGTGTCAGAGGTTTTCACCGTCATCACCGAAACGCGCGAGGCAGCTGCGGTAAAGCTCATCAGCGTGGT
CGTGCAGCGATTCACAGATGTCTGCCTGTTCATCCGCGTCCAGCTCGTTGAGTTTCTCCAGAAGCGTTAA
TGTCTGGCTTCTGATAAAGCGGGCCATGTTAAGGGCGGTTTTTTCCTGTTTGGTCACTGATGCCTCCGTG
TAAGGGGGATTTCTGTTCATGGGGGTAATGATACCGATGAAACGAGAGAGGATGCTCACGATACGGGTTA
CTGATGATGAACATGCCCGGTTACTGGAACGTTGTGAGGGTAAACAACTGGCGGTATGGATGCGGCGGGA
CCAGAGAAAAATCACTCAGGGTCAATGCCAGCGCTTCGTTAATACAGATGTAGGTGTTCCACAGGGTAGC
CAGCAGCATCCTGCGATGCAGATCCGGAACATAATGGTGCAGGGCGCTGACTTCCGCGTTTCCAGACTTT
ACGAAACACGGAAACCGAAGACCATTCATGTTGTTGCTCAGGTCGCAGACGTTTTGCAGCAGCAGTCGCT
TCACGTTCGCTCGCGTATCGGTGATTCATTCTGCTAACCAGTAAGGCAACCCCGCCAGCCTAGCCGGGTC
CTCAACGACAGGAGCACGATCATGCGCACCCGTGGCCAGGACCCAACGCTGCCCGAAATT
